>Addgene plasmid #15869 | pISH-H2-M11 | depositor partial sequence | sequence record 8407 | Author sequence
TGAAGACCTTTGTTACCGAGGCTCTCTTCCTGCTGCTGCAGGTTCTGTTGGCCATGACCAGTCATCCAGA
TGGTACCCACTTTTTTGGCTTTTTCCAAACTCTCTTCACCTTGCCCTGGATGCCTAAGCCCCAATTCATC
AGTGTTGGTTTTGTGGATGATATACAGTTTGAGAGATTCAACAGCAGAAGAGATGTTCAGAGGACAGAGC
ACTGTGCACCATGGAAAGATCAAAAGAAGCCAGAGTATTGGAAGGATAACACAGACCTCGTTCTGAGCTA
TTTTCAGGATTTAACAGAGATACTGCAAAGGATGCTCAAAATCTACAACTACAGTCTAACTGGATATCAC
ACAATCCAGAGAAGGTATGGCTGCTATATCCTGCCTCGAGGGTATTTCAGAAACGGATTCTTTGAAGTAG
TCTTCAATGACCATGATTCCATCAGGCTGAATGAGGACCTAAGCACTTGGACCCCAGTGGGCAAGTTTGC
AGAGATTCTCAGAGAAGAGTGGGACTCATCAGGTTTTACACAAAATGTGAAGAATTTCCTGGAGGTTGAA
TGTGTGGACTTATTCCTCACAGAGCTGGAATATGG
