>Addgene plasmid #15869 | pISH-H2-M11 | addgene partial sequence | sequence record 22604 | T7 5'-TAATACGACTCACTATAGGG-3'
CGGCCGCGGGAATTCGATTTGAAGACCTTTGTTACCGAGGCTCTCTTCCTGCTGCTGCAGGTTCTGTTGG
CCATGACCAGTCATCCAGATGGTACCCACTTTTTTGGCTTTTTCCAAACTCTCTTCACCTTGCCCTGGAT
GCCTAAGCCCCAATTCATCAGTGTTGGTTTTGTGGATGATATACAGTTTGAGAGATTCAACAGCAGAAGA
GATGTTCAGAGGACAGAGCACTGTGCACCATGGAAAGATCAAAAGAAGCCAGAGTATTGGAAGGATAACA
CAGACCTCGTTCTGAGCTATTTTCAGGATTTAACAGAGATACTGCAAAGGATGCTCAAAATCTACAACTA
CAGTCTAACTGGATATCACACAATCCAGAGAAGGTATGGCTGCTATATCCTGCCTCGAGGGTATTTCAGA
AACGGATTCTTTGAAGTAGTCTTCAATGACCATGATTCCATCAGGCTGAATGAGGACCTAAGCACTTGGA
CCCCAGTGGGCAAGTTTGCAGAGATTCTCAGAGAAGAGTGGGACTCATCAGGTTTTACACAAAATGTGAA
GAATTTCCTGGAGGTTGAATGTGTGGACTTATTCCTCACAGAGCTGGAATATGGAATCACTAGTGAATTC
GCGGCCGCCTGCAGGTCGACCATATGGGAGAGCTCCCAACGCGTTGGATGCATAGCTTGAGTATTCTATA
GTGTCACCTAAATAGCTTGGCGTAATCATGGTCATAGCTGTTTCCTGTGTGAAATTTGTATCCGCTCACA
ATTCCACACACATACGAGCCGGAAGCATAAAGTGTAAAGCCTGGGGTGCCTAATGAGTGAGCTACTCACA
TTAATTG
