[The description below was written by a language model from this plasmid's Addgene catalogue record.]
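Description:
pISH-H2-M11 is a small bacterial cloning plasmid that serves as a template for making in situ hybridization riboprobes against the mouse gene H2-M11. It is built on pGEM-T Easy, a roughly 3 kb high-copy E. coli vector selected with ampicillin. The multiple cloning site of this backbone is flanked by opposing T7 and SP6 bacteriophage RNA polymerase promoters, and these same sites are listed as the sequencing primer positions on either side of the insert. The plasmid has no eukaryotic promoter, reporter or tag recorded, so it is not an expression vector for mammalian cells. Its purpose is in vitro transcription.

The insert is a 595 bp fragment of mouse H2-M11, a member of the H2-M family of nonclassical MHC class I genes. The record does not state which part of the transcript the fragment covers. According to the depositor's notes, linearizing the plasmid with SphI and transcribing with SP6 RNA polymerase gives the antisense probe, which means the insert is oriented so that SP6 reads the strand complementary to the mRNA. By the logic of the vector, transcription from the T7 side would give the sense strand, which could serve as a control, although the record does not describe this use.

The "ISH" in the name and the associated study point to its use in mapping H2-M11 expression in tissue sections. That study examined combinatorial coexpression of neural and immune multigene families in mouse vomeronasal sensory neurons. No feature table was supplied, so element positions and exact insert boundaries cannot be given.
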