Addgene plasmid #15869: pISH-H2-M11
Depositing lab: Peter Mombaerts. Depositing organization: Rockefeller University. Publication: Combinatorial coexpression of neural and immune multigene families in mouse vomeronasal sensory neurons. Ishii T, Hirota J, Mombaerts P. Curr Biol. 2003 Mar 4. 13(5):394-400. 10.1016/S0960-9822(03)00092-7 PubMed 12620187.
Backbone
  Vector backbone: pGEM-T Easy
  Backbone size w/o insert (bp): 3015
Growth in bacteria
  Bacterial resistance: Ampicillin, 100 μg/mL
  Growth temperature: 37°C
  Growth strain: DH5alpha
  Copy number: High Copy
Gene/Insert
  Gene/Insert name: H2-M11
  Species: M. musculus (mouse)
  Insert size (bp): 595
  Entrez Gene: H2-M11
  Cloning method: Restriction Enzyme
  Sequencing primers: 5′ T7; 3′ SP6
Terms and licenses: Academic/Nonprofit Terms; Industry Terms: Not Available to Industry
Depositor comments: SphI digestion and SP6 RNA polymerase for antisense probe
How to cite: pISH-H2-M11 was a gift from Peter Mombaerts (Addgene plasmid # 15869 ; http://n2t.net/addgene:15869 ; RRID:Addgene_15869)
